Addgene plasmid #171920: pET-28c S2
Purpose: Express RNA-based (p)ppGpp sensor
Depositing lab: Mingxu You. Depositing organization: University of Massachusetts, Amherst. Publication: Live-Cell Imaging of Guanosine Tetra- and Pentaphosphate (p)ppGpp with RNA-based Fluorescent Sensors*. Sun Z, Wu R, Zhao B, Zeinert R, Chien P, You M. Angew Chem Int Ed Engl. 2021 Nov 2;60(45):24070-24074. doi: 10.1002/anie.202111170. Epub 2021 Oct 5. PubMed 34487413.
Backbone
  Vector backbone: pET-28c
  Backbone manufacturer: Novagen
  Backbone size w/o insert (bp): 5213
  Total vector size (bp): 5349
  Vector type: Bacterial Expression
Growth in bacteria
  Bacterial resistance: Kanamycin, 50 μg/mL
  Growth temperature: 37°C
  Growth strain: DH5alpha
  Copy number: High Copy
Gene/Insert
  Gene/Insert name: RNA-based (p)ppGpp sensor
  Species: Synthetic
  Insert size (bp): 136
  Promoter: T7
  Cloning method: Restriction Enzyme; 5′ cloning site BglII (not destroyed); 3′ cloning site XhoI (not destroyed)
  Sequencing primers: 5′ T7; 3′ T7term
Terms and licenses: Academic/Nonprofit Terms; Industry Terms: Not Available to Industry
How to cite: pET-28c S2 was a gift from Mingxu You (Addgene plasmid # 171920 ; http://n2t.net/addgene:171920 ; RRID:Addgene_171920)
