[The description below was written by a language model from this plasmid's Addgene catalogue record and pLannotate feature annotations shown in this document.]
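Description:
pET-28c S2 is a bacterial expression plasmid built on the Novagen pET-28c backbone that transcribes a synthetic RNA-based fluorescent sensor for the bacterial alarmones guanosine tetra- and pentaphosphate, (p)ppGpp. The 136 bp sensor insert was cloned between the BglII and XhoI sites, both of which are retained, giving a construct of about 5.3 kb. The plasmid replicates in E. coli from a ColE1/pBR322-type origin accompanied by the rop gene and the bom mobility region. The catalogue lists it as high copy, although rop normally restrains copy number. Selection is with kanamycin through an aminoglycoside phosphotransferase gene, and an f1 origin is also present for single-stranded DNA production.

The payload is an RNA rather than a protein. A T7 promoter lies upstream of the insert region, and a T7 terminator follows about 140 bp later, so the sensor is produced as a short defined transcript by T7 RNA polymerase. Expression therefore requires a host that supplies this polymerase. The backbone carries lacI with its own promoter, but no lac operator is annotated next to the T7 promoter, so the record does not show whether transcription from the plasmid itself is lac-repressible. Downstream of the first terminator, the feature table shows a His-tag fragment, a short fragment matched to a T7 gene 10-derived tag, and a second T7 terminator. These appear to be backbone remnants beyond the XhoI site and are not expected to contribute to the sensor. The short tetracycline-resistance fragments and the predicted YPB1 reading frame are likewise pBR322-derived backbone sequence.

The record does not describe the sensor's internal architecture, such as its ligand-binding or fluorogenic RNA modules. The stated use is expressing the sensor for live-cell imaging of (p)ppGpp in bacteria.
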