Features (pLannotate 1.2.2; 17 found; start..end, strand, type, name):
    328..467     -  misc_feature   bom: basis of mobility region from pBR322
    569..760     -  CDS            rop: Rop protein, which maintains plasmids at low copy number; rop
    777..1157    +  CDS            YPB1_ECOLX: Protein predicted: Swiss-Prot protein existence level 4. From Escherichia coli.
   1229..1520    -  CDS            TcR (fragment): tetracycline efflux protein; tet; confers resistance to tetracycline
   1535..1556    -  protein_bind   CAP binding site: CAP binding activates transcription in the presence of cAMP. E. coli catabolite activator protein
   1569..2651    -  CDS            lacI: lac repressor; lacI; The lac repressor binds to the lac operator to inhibit transcription in E. coli. This inhibition can be relieved by adding lactose or isopropyl-β-D-thiogalactopyranoside (IPTG).
   2652..2729    -  promoter       lacI promoter: lacI
   2737..3016    -  CDS            TcR (fragment): tetracycline efflux protein; tet; confers resistance to tetracycline
   3038..3056    +  promoter       T7 promoter: promoter for bacteriophage T7 RNA polymerase
   3193..3240    +  terminator     T7 terminator: transcription terminator for bacteriophage T7 RNA polymerase
   3247..3264    +  CDS            9xHis (fragment): 9xHis affinity tag
   3274..3323    +  CDS            SET1 (fragment): solubility-enhancement tag derived from T7 phage gene 10B
   3331..3378    +  terminator     T7 terminator: transcription terminator for bacteriophage T7 RNA polymerase
   3415..3843    +  rep_origin     f1 ori (sequence partly withheld): f1 bacteriophage origin of replication; arrow indicates direction of (+) strand synthesis
   3896..3953    +  promoter       AmpR promoter (fragment): bla
   3962..4777    -  CDS            KanR: aminoglycoside phosphotransferase; aph(3')-Ia; confers resistance to kanamycin in bacteria or G418 (Geneticin®) in eukaryotes
   4899..142     +  rep_origin     ori (across the origin): high-copy-number ColE1/pMB1/pBR322/pUC origin of replication
>Addgene plasmid #171920 | pET-28c S2 | addgene full sequence | sequence record 337701 | Addgene NGS Result
CGGCAGGGTCGGAACAGGAGAGCGCACGAGGGAGCTTCCAGGGGGAAACGCCTGGTATCTTTATAGTCCT
GTCGGGTTTCGCCACCTCTGACTTGAGCGTCGATTTTTGTGATGCTCGTCAGGGGGGCGGAGCCTATGGA
AAAACGCCAGCAACGCGGCCTTTTTACGGTTCCTGGCCTTTTGCTGGCCTTTTGCTCACATGTTCTTTCC
TGCGTTATCCCCTGATTCTGTGGATAACCGTATTACCGCCTTTGAGTGAGCTGATACCGCTCGCCGCAGC
CGAACGACCGAGCGCAGCGAGTCAGTGAGCGAGGAAGCGGAAGAGCGCCTGATGCGGTATTTTCTCCTTA
CGCATCTGTGCGGTATTTCACACCGCAATGGTGCACTCTCAGTACAATCTGCTCTGATGCCGCATAGTTA
AGCCAGTATACACTCCGCTATCGCTACGTGACTGGGTCATGGCTGCGCCCCGACACCCGCCAACACCCGC
TGACGCGCCCTGACGGGCTTGTCTGCTCCCGGCATCCGCTTACAGACAAGCTGTGACCGTCTCCGGGAGC
TGCATGTGTCAGAGGTTTTCACCGTCATCACCGAAACGCGCGAGGCAGCTGCGGTAAAGCTCATCAGCGT
GGTCGTGAAGCGATTCACAGATGTCTGCCTGTTCATCCGCGTCCAGCTCGTTGAGTTTCTCCAGAAGCGT
TAATGTCTGGCTTCTGATAAAGCGGGCCATGTTAAGGGCGGTTTTTTCCTGTTTGGTCACTGATGCCTCC
GTGTAAGGGGGATTTCTGTTCATGGGGGTAATGATACCGATGAAACGAGAGAGGATGCTCACGATACGGG
TTACTGATGATGAACATGCCCGGTTACTGGAACGTTGTGAGGGTAAACAACTGGCGGTATGGATGCGGCG
GGACCAGAGAAAAATCACTCAGGGTCAATGCCAGCGCTTCGTTAATACAGATGTAGGTGTTCCACAGGGT
AGCCAGCAGCATCCTGCGATGCAGATCCGGAACATAATGGTGCAGGGCGCTGACTTCCGCGTTTCCAGAC
TTTACGAAACACGGAAACCGAAGACCATTCATGTTGTTGCTCAGGTCGCAGACGTTTTGCAGCAGCAGTC
GCTTCACGTTCGCTCGCGTATCGGTGATTCATTCTGCTAACCAGTAAGGCAACCCCGCCAGCCTAGCCGG
GTCCTCAACGACAGGAGCACGATCATGCGCACCCGTGGGGCCGCCATGCCGGCGATAATGGCCTGCTTCT
CGCCGAAACGTTTGGTGGCGGGACCAGTGACGAAGGCTTGAGCGAGGGCGTGCAAGATTCCGAATACCGC
AAGCGACAGGCCGATCATCGTCGCGCTCCAGCGAAAGCGGTCCTCGCCGAAAATGACCCAGAGCGCTGCC
GGCACCTGTCCTACGAGTTGCATGATAAAGAAGACAGTCATAAGTGCGGCGACGATAGTCATGCCCCGCG
CCCACCGGAAGGAGCTGACTGGGTTGAAGGCTCTCAAGGGCATCGGTCGAGATCCCGGTGCCTAATGAGT
GAGCTAACTTACATTAATTGCGTTGCGCTCACTGCCCGCTTTCCAGTCGGGAAACCTGTCGTGCCAGCTG
CATTAATGAATCGGCCAACGCGCGGGGAGAGGCGGTTTGCGTATTGGGCGCCAGGGTGGTTTTTCTTTTC
ACCAGTGAGACGGGCAACAGCTGATTGCCCTTCACCGCCTGGCCCTGAGAGAGTTGCAGCAAGCGGTCCA
CGCTGGTTTGCCCCAGCAGGCGAAAATCCTGTTTGATGGTGGTTAACGGCGGGATATAACATGAGCTGTC
TTCGGTATCGTCGTATCCCACTACCGAGATATCCGCACCAACGCGCAGCCCGGACTCGGTAATGGCGCGC
ATTGCGCCCAGCGCCATCTGATCGTTGGCAACCAGCATCGCAGTGGGAACGATGCCCTCATTCAGCATTT
GCATGGTTTGTTGAAAACCGGACATGGCACTCCAGTCGCCTTCCCGTTCCGCTATCGGCTGAATTTGATT
GCGAGTGAGATATTTATGCCAGCCAGCCAGACGCAGACGCGCCGAGACAGAACTTAATGGGCCCGCTAAC
AGCGCGATTTGCTGGTGACCCAATGCGACCAGATGCTCCACGCCCAGTCGCGTACCGTCTTCATGGGAGA
AAATAATACTGTTGATGGGTGTCTGGTCAGAGACATCAAGAAATAACGCCGGAACATTAGTGCAGGCAGC
TTCCACAGCAATGGCATCCTGGTCATCCAGCGGATAGTTAATGATCAGCCCACTGACGCGTTGCGCGAGA
AGATTGTGCACCGCCGCTTTACAGGCTTCGACGCCGCTTCGTTCTACCATCGACACCACCACGCTGGCAC
CCAGTTGATCGGCGCGAGATTTAATCGCCGCGACAATTTGCGACGGCGCGTGCAGGGCCAGACTGGAGGT
GGCAACGCCAATCAGCAACGACTGTTTGCCCGCCAGTTGTTGTGCCACGCGGTTGGGAATGTAATTCAGC
TCCGCCATCGCCGCTTCCACTTTTTCCCGCGTTTTCGCAGAAACGTGGCTGGCCTGGTTCACCACGCGGG
AAACGGTCTGATAAGAGACACCGGCATACTCTGCGACATCGTATAACGTTACTGGTTTCACATTCACCAC
CCTGAATTGACTCTCTTCCGGGCGCTATCATGCCATACCGCGAAAGGTTTTGCGCCATTCGATGGTGTCC
GGGATCTCGACGCTCTCCCTTATGCGACTCCTGCATTAGGAAGCAGCCCAGTAGTAGGTTGAGGCCGTTG
AGCACCGCCGCCGCAAGGAATGGTGCATGCAAGGAGATGGCGCCCAACAGTCCCCCGGCCACGGGGCCTG
CCACCATACCCACGCCGAAACAAGCGCTCATGAGCCCGAAGTGGCGAGCCCGATCTTCCCCATCGGTGAT
GTCGGCGATATAGGCGCCAGCAACCGCACCTGTGGCGCCGGTGATGCCGGCCACGATGCGTCCGGCGTAG
AGGATCGAGATCTCGATCCCGCGAAATTAATACGACTCACTATAGGGGAAGTGTACCTTAGGGTTCCGGC
CATAAGGCGTCAGCGACCGAGCGGTACAATGCTGTCGAGTAGAGTGTGGGCTCGCAAGAGACGGTCGGGT
CCAGCAACACCGTGAGCATAAAAGGCTCCAGCGGCAAGTTCCCTAGCATAACCCCTTGGGGCCTCTAAAC
GGGTCTTGAGGGGTTTTTTGCTCGAGCACCACCACCACCACCACTGAGATCCGGCTGCTAACAAAGCCCG
AAAGGAAGCTGAGTTGGCTGCTGCCACCGCTGAGCAATAACTAGCATAACCCCTTGGGGCCTCTAAACGG
GTCTTGAGGGGTTTTTTGCTGAAAGGAGGAACTATATCCGGATTGGCGAATGGG
[124 nt withheld, positions 3415-3538]
C
[91 nt withheld, positions 3540-3630]
A
[49 nt withheld, positions 3632-3680]
CCTTTGACGTTGGAGTCCACGTTCTTT
[37 nt withheld, positions 3708-3744]
ACCCTATCTCGGTCTATTCTTTTGATTTATAAGGGATTTTGCCGATTTCGGCCTATTGGTTAAAAAATGA
GCTGATTTAACAAAAATTTAACGCGAATTTTAACAAAATATTAACGCTTACAATTTAGGTGGCACTTTTC
GGGGAAATGTGCGCGGAACCCCTATTTGTTTATTTTTCTAAATACATTCAAATATGTATCCGCTCATGAA
TTAATTCTTAGAAAAACTCATCGAGCATCAAATGAAACTGCAATTTATTCATATCAGGATTATCAATACC
ATATTTTTGAAAAAGCCGTTTCTGTAATGAAGGAGAAAACTCACCGAGGCAGTTCCATAGGATGGCAAGA
TCCTGGTATCGGTCTGCGATTCCGACTCGTCCAACATCAATACAACCTATTAATTTCCCCTCGTCAAAAA
TAAGGTTATCAAGTGAGAAATCACCATGAGTGACGACTGAATCCGGTGAGAATGGCAAAAGTTTATGCAT
TTCTTTCCAGACTTGTTCAACAGGCCAGCCATTACGCTCGTCATCAAAATCACTCGCATCAACCAAACCG
TTATTCATTCGTGATTGCGCCTGAGCGAGACGAAATACGCGATCGCTGTTAAAAGGACAATTACAAACAG
GAATCGAATGCAACCGGCGCAGGAACACTGCCAGCGCATCAACAATATTTTCACCTGAATCAGGATATTC
TTCTAATACCTGGAATGCTGTTTTCCCGGGGATCGCAGTGGTGAGTAACCATGCATCATCAGGAGTACGG
ATAAAATGCTTGATGGTCGGAAGAGGCATAAATTCCGTCAGCCAGTTTAGTCTGACCATCTCATCTGTAA
CATCATTGGCAACGCTACCTTTGCCATGTTTCAGAAACAACTCTGGCGCATCGGGCTTCCCATACAATCG
ATAGATTGTCGCACCTGATTGCCCGACATTATCGCGAGCCCATTTATACCCATATAAATCAGCATCCATG
TTGGAATTTAATCGCGGCCTAGAGCAAGACGTTTCCCGTTGAATATGGCTCATAACACCCCTTGTATTAC
TGTTTATGTAAGCAGACAGTTTTATTGTTCATGACCAAAATCCCTTAACGTGAGTTTTCGTTCCACTGAG
CGTCAGACCCCGTAGAAAAGATCAAAGGATCTTCTTGAGATCCTTTTTTTCTGCGCGTAATCTGCTGCTT
GCAAACAAAAAAACCACCGCTACCAGCGGTGGTTTGTTTGCCGGATCAAGAGCTACCAACTCTTTTTCCG
AAGGTAACTGGCTTCAGCAGAGCGCAGATACCAAATACTGTCCTTCTAGTGTAGCCGTAGTTAGGCCACC
ACTTCAAGAACTCTGTAGCACCGCCTACATACCTCGCTCTGCTAATCCTGTTACCAGTGGCTGCTGCCAG
TGGCGATAAGTCGTGTCTTACCGGGTTGGACTCAAGACGATAGTTACCGGATAAGGCGCAGCGGTCGGGC
TGAACGGGGGGTTCGTGCACACAGCCCAGCTTGGAGCGAACGACCTACACCGAACTGAGATACCTACAGC
GTGAGCTATGAGAAAGCGCCACGCTTCCCGAAGGGAGAAAGGCGGACAGGTATCCGGTAAG
